Addgene plasmid #202060: pJT311 AAV-Rapamycin Inducible-NZF-Citrine
Purpose: Inducible AAV activator
Depositing lab: Michael Bassik & Lacra Bintu. Depositing organization: Stanford University. Publication: Development of compact transcriptional effectors using high-throughput measurements in diverse contexts. Tycko J, Van MV, Aradhana, DelRosso N, Ye H, Yao D, Valbuena R, Vaughan-Jackson A, Xu X, Ludwig C, Spees K, Liu K, Gu M, Khare V, Mukund AX, Suzuki PH, Arana S, Zhang C, Du PP, Ornstein TS, Hess GT, Kamber RA, Qi LS, Khalil AS, Bintu L, Bassik MC. Nat Biotechnol. 2024 Nov 1. doi: 10.1038/s41587-024-02442-6. PubMed 39487265.
Backbone
  Vector backbone: pJT360
  Vector type: Mammalian Expression, AAV ; AAV with reporter
Growth in bacteria
  Bacterial resistance: Ampicillin, 100 μg/mL
  Growth temperature: 37°C
  Growth strain: NEB Stable
  Copy number: High Copy
Gene/Insert
  Gene/Insert name: AAV-Rapamycin Inducible-NZF-Citrine
  Species: H. sapiens (human)
  Mutation: ITR deletion
  Cloning method: Restriction Enzyme; 5′ cloning site Unknown (unknown if destroyed)
Terms and licenses: Academic/Nonprofit Terms; Industry Terms: Not Available to Industry
Depositor comments: ITR deletion may be problematic for AAV . Please visit https://www.biorxiv.org/content/10.1101/2023.05.12.540558v1 for bioRxiv preprint.
How to cite: pJT311 AAV-Rapamycin Inducible-NZF-Citrine was a gift from Michael Bassik & Lacra Bintu (Addgene plasmid # 202060 ; http://n2t.net/addgene:202060 ; RRID:Addgene_202060)
