[The description below was written by a language model from this plasmid's Addgene catalogue record and pLannotate feature annotations shown in this document.]
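Description:
pJT311 AAV-Rapamycin Inducible-NZF-Citrine is a 5.6 kb AAV transfer plasmid for mammalian expression, built on the pJT360 backbone and described by its depositors as an inducible AAV activator. It is propagated in bacteria as a high-copy plasmid through a ColE1/pUC-type origin with ampicillin selection (AmpR under its own bla promoter), and it also carries an f1 phage origin. The payload sits between AAV2 inverted terminal repeats, but only the downstream ITR is annotated as intact. The upstream one appears as two short fragments, consistent with the recorded "ITR deletion" mutation, which the depositors caution may be problematic for AAV production.

The cassette combines a two-part, chemically dimerizable transcription factor with its reporter in a single compact genome. The first part is a c-Myc nuclear localization signal fused to the FRB rapamycin-binding domain and to a string of short human fragments annotated as NCOA3, ZNF473 and FOXO4, presumably the "NZF" activator of the name. The second part is the composite ZFHD1 DNA-binding domain joined to an FKBP12-derived domain (annotated as the F36V variant DmrB). Rapamycin bridges FKBP and FRB, which should recruit the activation domains to ZFHD1-bound DNA. Downstream, a minimal IL-2 promoter drives the yellow fluorescent protein Citrine, followed by a synthetic poly(A) signal, so fluorescence reports drug-induced activation. The feature table does not annotate the promoter driving the effector proteins, the element separating the two halves, or the ZFHD1 binding sites expected upstream of the minimal promoter. The construct comes from work on developing compact transcriptional effectors.
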