Features (pLannotate 1.2.2; 20 found; start..end, strand, type, name):
    969..1557    +  rep_origin     ori: high-copy-number ColE1/pMB1/pBR322/pUC origin of replication
   1630..1657    +  repeat_region  AAV2 ITR (fragment): inverted terminal repeat of adeno-associated virus serotype 2 inverted
   1686..1713    +  repeat_region  AAV2 ITR (fragment): inverted terminal repeat of adeno-associated virus serotype 2 inverted
   1897..1923    +  CDS            c-myc NLS: nuclear localization signal of human c-Myc proto-oncogene (Dang and Lee, 1988)
   1924..2184    +  CDS            FRB (fragment): FKBP-rapamycin binding domain of human FRAP
   2191..2352    +  CDS            NCOA3 (fragment): NCOA3_HUMAN - Also known as AIB1, BHLHE42, RAC3, TRAM1. Experimental evidence at protein level: Swiss-Prot protein existence level 1. Nuclear receptor coactivator that directly binds nuclear receptors and stimulates the transcriptional activities in a hormone- dependent fashion. Plays a central role in creating a multisubunit coactivator complex, which probably acts via remodeling of chromatin. Involved in the coactivation of different nuclear receptors, such as for steroids (GR and ER), retinoids (RARs and RXRs), thyroid hormone (TRs), vitamin D3 (VDR) and prostanoids (PPARs). Displays histon
   2371..2502    +  CDS            ZNF473 (fragment): ZN473_HUMAN - Also known as KIAA1141, ZFP100. Experimental evidence at protein level: Swiss-Prot protein existence level 1. Involved in histone 3'-end pre-mRNA processing by associating with U7 snRNP and interacting with SLBP/pre-mRNA complex. Increases histone 3'-end pre-mRNA processing but has no effect on U7 snRNP levels, when overexpressed. Required for cell cycle progression from G1 to S phases. From Homo sapiens (Human).
   2491..2640    +  CDS            FOXO4 (fragment): FOXO4_HUMAN - Also known as AFX, AFX1, MLLT7. Experimental evidence at protein level: Swiss-Prot protein existence level 1. Transcription factor involved in the regulation of the insulin signaling pathway. Binds to insulin-response elements (IREs) and can activate transcription of IGFBP1. Down-regulates expression of HIF1A and suppresses hypoxia-induced transcriptional activation of HIF1A-modulated genes. Also involved in negative regulation of the cell cycle. Involved in increased proteasome activity in embryonic stem cells (ESCs) by activating expression of PSMD11 in ESCs, leading to enhance
   2740..3102    +  CDS            ZFHD1 (DNA binding domain): composite human DNA-binding domain composed of domains from the transcription factors Zif268 and Oct-1 (Pomerantz et al., 1995)
   3112..3429    +  CDS            DmrB: F36V mutant of FK506-binding protein FKBP12 binds synthetic ligands that do not bind wild-type FKBP
   3634..3747    +  promoter       IL-2 promoter: minimal promoter from the human interleukin-2 gene
   3757..4473    +  CDS            Citrine: Citrine is a basic (constitutively fluorescent) yellow fluorescent protein published in 2001, derived from Aequorea victoria. It has moderate acid sensitivity.
   4509..4528    +  polyA_signal   poly(A) signal (fragment): synthetic polyadenylation signal
   4546..4686    +  repeat_region  AAV2 ITR: inverted terminal repeat of adeno-associated virus serotype 2 inverted
   4691..4742    -  misc_feature   bom (fragment): basis of mobility region from pBR322
   4761..5216    +  rep_origin     f1 ori (sequence partly withheld): f1 bacteriophage origin of replication; arrow indicates direction of (+) strand synthesis
   5217..5266    -  misc_feature   bom (fragment): basis of mobility region from pBR322
   5362..5394    -  CDS            rop (fragment): Rop protein, which maintains plasmids at low copy number; rop
   5486..5590    +  promoter       AmpR promoter: bla
   5591..798     +  CDS            AmpR (across the origin): β-lactamase; bla; confers resistance to ampicillin, carbenicillin, and related antibiotics
>Addgene plasmid #202060 | pJT311 AAV-Rapamycin Inducible-NZF-Citrine | addgene full sequence | sequence record 418112 | Addgene NGS Result
TTTGCTCACCCAGAAACGCTGGTGAAAGTAAAAGATGCTGAAGATCAGTTGGGTGCACGAGTGGGTTACA
TCGAACTGGATCTCAACAGCGGTAAGATCCTTGAGAGTTTTCGCCCCGAAGAACGTTTTCCAATGATGAG
CACTTTTAAAGTTCTGCTATGTGGCGCGGTATTATCCCGTATTGACGCCGGGCAAGAGCAACTCGGTCGC
CGCATACACTATTCTCAGAATGACTTGGTTGAGTACTCACCAGTCACAGAAAAGCATCTTACGGATGGCA
TGACAGTAAGAGAATTATGCAGTGCTGCCATAACCATGAGTGATAACACTGCGGCCAACTTACTTCTGAC
AACGATCGGAGGACCGAAGGAGCTAACCGCTTTTTTGCACAACATGGGGGATCATGTAACTCGCCTTGAT
CGTTGGGAACCGGAGCTGAATGAAGCCATACCAAACGACGAGCGTGACACCACGATGCCTGTAGCAATGG
CAACAACGTTGCGCAAACTATTAACTGGCGAACTACTTACTCTAGCTTCCCGGCAACAATTAATAGACTG
GATGGAGGCGGATAAAGTTGCAGGACCACTTCTGCGCTCGGCCCTTCCGGCTGGCTGGTTTATTGCTGAT
AAATCTGGAGCCGGTGAGCGTGGGTCTCGCGGTATCATTGCAGCACTGGGGCCAGATGGTAAGCCCTCCC
GTATCGTAGTTATCTACACGACGGGGAGTCAGGCAACTATGGATGAACGAAATAGACAGATCGCTGAGAT
AGGTGCCTCACTGATTAAGCATTGGTAACTGTCAGACCAAGTTTACTCATATATACTTTAGATTGATTTA
AAACTTCATTTTTAATTTAAAAGGATCTAGGTGAAGATCCTTTTTGATAATCTCATGACCAAAATCCCTT
AACGTGAGTTTTCGTTCCACTGAGCGTCAGACCCCGTAGAAAAGATCAAAGGATCTTCTTGAGATCCTTT
TTTTCTGCGCGTAATCTGCTGCTTGCAAACAAAAAAACCACCGCTACCAGCGGTGGTTTGTTTGCCGGAT
CAAGAGCTACCAACTCTTTTTCCGAAGGTAACTGGCTTCAGCAGAGCGCAGATACCAAATACTGTTCTTC
TAGTGTAGCCGTAGTTAGGCCACCACTTCAAGAACTCTGTAGCACCGCCTACATACCTCGCTCTGCTAAT
CCTGTTACCAGTGGCTGCTGCCAGTGGCGATAAGTCGTGTCTTACCGGGTTGGACTCAAGACGATAGTTA
CCGGATAAGGCGCAGCGGTCGGGCTGAACGGGGGGTTCGTGCACACAGCCCAGCTTGGAGCGAACGACCT
ACACCGAACTGAGATACCTACAGCGTGAGCTATGAGAAAGCGCCACGCTTCCCGAAGGGAGAAAGGCGGA
CAGGTATCCGGTAAGCGGCAGGGTCGGAACAGGAGAGCGCACGAGGGAGCTTCCAGGGGGAAACGCCTGG
TATCTTTATAGTCCTGTCGGGTTTCGCCACCTCTGACTTGAGCGTCGATTTTTGTGATGCTCGTCAGGGG
GGCGGAGCCTATGGAAAAACGCCAGCAACGCGGCCTTTTTACGGTTCCTGGCCTTTTGCTGGCCTTTTGC
TCACATGTCCTGCAGGCAGCTGCGCGCTCGCTCGCTCACTGAGGCCGCCCGGGCGTCGGGCGACCTTTGG
TCGCCCGGCCTCAGTGAGCGAGCGAGCGCGCAGAGAGGGAGTGGCCAACTCCATCACTAGGGGTTCCTGC
GGCCGCACGCGTTAATGATGGGCGCTACAGTAATGATGGGCGGAATTCCTCGAGGTACTTATATAAGGGG
GTGGGGGCGCGTTCGTCCTCAGTCGCGATCGAACACTCGAGCCGAGCAGACGTGCCTAACCGGTGCCGCC
ACCATGCCTGCTGCCAAGAGGGTCAAGTTGGACTGGCATGAAGGCCTGGAAGAGGCATCTCGTTTGTACT
TTGGGGAAAGGAACGTGAAAGGCATGTTTGAGGTGCTGGAGCCCTTGCATGCTATGATGGAACGGGGCCC
CCAGACTCTGAAGGAAACATCTTTTAATCAGGCCTATGGTCGTGATTTAATGGAGGCCCAAGAGTGGTGC
AGGAAGTACATGAAATCAGGGAATGTCAAGGACCTCACCCAAGCCTGGGACCTCTATTATCATGTGTTCC
GACGAATCTCAAAGCAGTCTGGATCCGGATCAGGCTCCGAGGGCCAGAGCGACGAGAGAGCCCTGCTGGA
CCAGCTGCACACCCTGCTGAGCAACACCGACGCCACCGGCCTGGAGGAGATCGACAGAGCCCTGGGCATC
CCCGAGCTGGTGAACCAGGGCCAGGCCCTGGAGCCCAAGCAGGGAGGAGGAGGTAGCGGATTCGTGACCC
TGAAGGACGTGGGCATGGACTTCACCCTGGGCGACTGGGAGCAGCTGGGCCTGGAGCAGGGCGACACCTT
CTGGGACACCGCCCTGGACAACTGCCAGGACCTGTTCCTGCTGGACCCCCCCGGAGGAGGAGGTAGCGGA
CACGAGAAGTTCCCCAGCGACCTGGACCTGGACATGTTCAACGGCAGCCTGGAGTGCGACATGGAGAGCA
TCATCAGAAGCGAGCTGATGGACGCCGACGGCCTGGACTTCAACTTCGACAGCGGATCTGGAGAGGGAAG
GGGAAGCCTCCTAACTTGCGGAGATGTCGAGGAGAATCCTGGCCCACCTGCCGCTAAGCGTGTCAAGTTG
GACTCTAGAGAACGCCCGTATGCTTGCCCTGTCGAGTCCTGCGATCGCCGCTTTTCTCGCTCGGATGAGC
TTACCCGCCATATCCGCATCCACACAGGCCAGAAGCCCTTCCAGTGTCGAATCTGCATGCGTAACTTCAG
TCGTAGTGACCACCTTACCACCCACATCCGCACCCACACAGGCGGCGGCCGCAGGAGGAAGAAACGCACC
AGCATAGAGACTAACATCCGTGTGGCCTTAGAGAAGAGTTTCTTGGAGAATCAAAAGCCTACCTCGGAAG
AGATCACTATGATTGCTGATCAGCTCAATATGGAAAAAGAGGTGATTCGTGTTTGGTTCTGTAACCGCCG
CCAGAAAGAAAAAAGAATCAACAAGGGCGGCGTGCAGGTGGAGACTATCTCCCCAGGCGACGGGCGCACC
TTCCCCAAGCGCGGCCAGACCTGCGTGGTGCACTACACCGGGATGCTTGAAGATGGAAAGAAATTTGATT
CCTCCCGGGACAGAAACAAGCCCTTTAAGTTTATGCTAGGCAAGCAGGAGGTGATCCGAGGCTGGGAAGA
AGGGGTTGCCCAGATGAGTGTGGGTCAGAGAGCCAAACTGACTATATCTCCAGATTATGCCTATGGTGCC
ACTGGGCACCCAGGCATCATCCCACCACATGCCACTCTCGTCTTTGATGTGGAGCTTCTAAAACTGGAAT
AACATATGAAATAAAATACGAAATGCGTACGTAATGATGGGCGCTAAATTAATGATGGGCGGAGTTGTAA
TGATGGGCGCTCGTTTAATGATGGGCGTCTAGCTAATGATGGGCGGGCGATTAATGATGGGCGAAGGACT
AATGATGGGCGCAGCGGTAATGATGGGCGATCAGCTAATGATGGGCGACGCGAATTAATTCAACATTTTG
ACACCCCCATAATATTTTTCCAGAATTAACAGTATAAATTGCATCTCTTGTTCAAGAGTTCCCTATCACT
CTCTTTAATCACTACTCACAGTAACCTCAACTCCTGCGCCGCCACCATGGTGAGCAAGGGCGAGGAGCTG
TTCACCGGGGTGGTGCCCATCCTGGTCGAGCTGGACGGCGACGTAAACGGCCACAAGTTCAGCGTGTCCG
GCGAGGGCGAGGGCGATGCCACCTACGGCAAGCTGACCCTGAAGTTCATCTGCACCACCGGCAAGCTGCC
CGTGCCCTGGCCCACCCTCGTGACCACCTTCGGCTACGGCCTGATGTGCTTCGCCCGCTACCCCGACCAC
ATGAAGCAGCACGACTTCTTCAAGTCCGCCATGCCCGAAGGCTACGTCCAGGAGCGCACCATCTTCTTCA
AGGACGACGGCAACTACAAGACCCGCGCCGAGGTGAAGTTCGAGGGCGACACCCTGGTGAACCGCATCGA
GCTGAAGGGCATCGACTTCAAGGAGGACGGCAACATCCTGGGGCACAAGCTGGAGTACAACTACAACAGC
CACAACGTCTATATCATGGCCGACAAGCAGAAGAACGGCATCAAGGTGAACTTCAAGATCCGCCACAACA
TCGAGGACGGCAGCGTGCAGCTCGCCGACCACTACCAGCAGAACACCCCCATCGGCGACGGCCCCGTGCT
GCTGCCCGACAACCACTACCTGAGCTACCAGTCCGCCCTGAGCAAAGACCCCAACGAGAAGCGCGATCAC
ATGGTCCTGCTGGAGTTCGTGACCGCCGCCGGGATCACTCTCGGCATGGACGAGCTGTACAAGTAAGCCT
AATAAAGAGCTCAGATGCATGCATCAGAGTGTGTTGGTTTTTTGTGTGTCGGACCGAGCGGCCGCAGGAA
CCCCTAGTGATGGAGTTGGCCACTCCCTCTCTGCGCGCTCGCTCGCTCACTGAGGCCGGGCGACCAAAGG
TCGCCCGACGCCCGGGCTTTGCCCGGGCGGCCTCAGTGAGCGAGCGAGCGCGCAGCTGCCTGCAGGGGCG
CCTGATGCGGTATTTTCTCCTTACGCATCTGTGCGGTATTTCACACCGCATA
[95 nt withheld, positions 4743-4837]
T
[46 nt withheld, positions 4839-4884]
C
[141 nt withheld, positions 4886-5026]
CCTTTGACGTTGGAGTCCACGTTCTTT
[37 nt withheld, positions 5054-5090]
ACTCTATCTCGGGCTATTCTTTTGATTTATAAGGGATTTTGCCGATTTCGGTCTATTGGTTAAAAAATGA
GCTGATTTAACAAAAATTTAACGCGAATTTTAACAAAATATTAACGTTTACAATTTTATGGTGCACTCTC
AGTACAATCTGCTCTGATGCCGCATAGTTAAGCCAGCCCCGACACCCGCCAACACCCGCTGACGCGCCCT
GACGGGCTTGTCTGCTCCCGGCATCCGCTTACAGACAAGCTGTGACCGGGAGCTGCATGTGTCAGAGGTT
TTCACCGTCATCACCGAAACGCGCAAAGGGCCTCGTGATACGCCTATTTTTATAGGTTAATGTCATGATA
ATAATGGTTTCTTAGACGTCAGGTGGCACTTTTCGGGGAAATGTGCGCGGAACCCCTATTTGTTTATTTT
TCTAAATACATTCAAATATGTATCCGCTCATGAGACAATAACCCTGATAAATGCTTCAATAATATTGAAA
AAGGAAGAGTATGAGTATTCAACATTTCCGTGTCGCCCTTATTCCCTTTTTTGCGGCATTTTGCCTTCCT
GTT
